Addgene plasmid #220166: pGM8
Purpose: Expresses a reporter for an alpha-helical OMM protein
Depositing lab: Jonathan Weissman. Depositing organization: Whitehead Institute for Biomedical Research. Publication: Triaging of alpha-helical proteins to the mitochondrial outer membrane by distinct chaperone machinery based on substrate topology. Muthukumar G, Stevens TA, Inglis AJ, Esantsi TK, Saunders RA, Schulte F, Voorhees RM, Guna A, Weissman JS. Mol Cell. 2024 Mar 21;84(6):1101-1119.e9. doi: 10.1016/j.molcel.2024.01.028. Epub 2024 Feb 29. PubMed 38428433.
Backbone
  Vector backbone: MH0006
  Vector type: Lentiviral
Growth in bacteria
  Bacterial resistance: Ampicillin, 100 μg/mL
  Growth temperature: 37°C
  Growth strain: NEB Stable
  Copy number: High Copy
Gene/Insert
  Gene/Insert name: TSPO
  Species: H. sapiens (human)
  Insert size (bp): 582
  Entrez Gene: TSPO (a.k.a. BPBS, BZRP, DBI, IBP, MBR, PBR, PBS, PKBS, PTBR, TSPO1, mDRC, pk18)
  Tag / fusion protein: GFP11 (N terminal on insert)
  Cloning method: Gibson Cloning
Terms and licenses: Academic/Nonprofit Terms; Industry Terms: Not Available to Industry
How to cite: pGM8 was a gift from Jonathan Weissman (Addgene plasmid # 220166 ; http://n2t.net/addgene:220166 ; RRID:Addgene_220166)
