[The description below was written by a language model from this plasmid's Addgene catalogue record and pLannotate feature annotations shown in this document.]
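Description:
pGM8 is a lentiviral transfer plasmid built on the MH0006 backbone that expresses a fluorescent reporter for human TSPO, a multi-pass alpha-helical protein of the mitochondrial outer membrane (OMM). It is propagated in E. coli as a high-copy plasmid using a ColE1/pUC-type origin and an ampicillin resistance gene. The backbone also carries remnants of older vector ancestry (fragments of TcR, rop, bom and lacI) and an SV40 promoter followed by gpt fragments, SV40 small t intron sequences and an SV40 poly(A) signal. These lie outside the LTR-flanked region that is packaged.

The viral portion consists of a truncated HIV-1 5' LTR, the Ψ packaging signal with a partial gag sequence, the RRE for Rev-dependent RNA export, the cPPT/CTS, and a self-inactivating ΔU3 3' LTR. A WPRE downstream of the cargo enhances transcript expression. Within this frame, the EF-1α core promoter with its intron A drives a cassette beginning with sfCherry, followed after a short unannotated gap by GFP11 fused to the N-terminus of TSPO. The feature table does not identify what lies between sfCherry and GFP11, so the record does not show whether the two are separated by a skipping peptide or are translated as one fusion. The table also leaves the region just upstream of the EF-1α promoter unannotated.

GFP11 is the eleventh β-strand of superfolder GFP and fluoresces only when it complements GFP1-10 supplied separately. This suggests a split-GFP readout of TSPO insertion, with sfCherry plausibly serving as an expression reference, although the record does not spell out the assay design. The associated work concerns how chaperone machinery triages alpha-helical proteins to the OMM.
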