Features (pLannotate 1.2.2; 36 found; start..end, strand, type, name):
     21..89      +  CDS            nef (fragment): NEF_HV1Z2 - Experimental evidence at protein level: Swiss-Prot protein existence level 1. Extracellular Nef protein targets CD4(+) T-lymphocytes for apoptosis by interacting with CXCR4 surface receptors. From Human immunodeficiency virus type 1 group M subtype D (isolate Z2/CDC-Z34) (HIV-1).
     91..324     +  LTR            3' LTR (ΔU3): self-inactivating 3' long terminal repeat (LTR) from HIV-1
    349..367     -  promoter       SP6 promoter: promoter for bacteriophage SP6 RNA polymerase
    595..874     +  CDS            TcR (fragment): tetracycline efflux protein; tet; confers resistance to tetracycline
    875..923     -  misc_feature   bom (fragment): basis of mobility region from pBR322
   1025..1060    -  CDS            rop (fragment): Rop protein, which maintains plasmids at low copy number; rop
   1155..1259    +  promoter       AmpR promoter: bla
   1260..2120    +  CDS            AmpR: β-lactamase; bla; confers resistance to ampicillin, carbenicillin, and related antibiotics
   2291..2879    +  rep_origin     ori: high-copy-number ColE1/pMB1/pBR322/pUC origin of replication
   3062..3118    +  CDS            lacI (fragment): lac repressor; lacI; The lac repressor binds to the lac operator to inhibit transcription in E. coli. This inhibition can be relieved by adding lactose or isopropyl-β-D-thiogalactopyranoside (IPTG).
   3125..3454    +  promoter       SV40 promoter: SV40 enhancer and early promoter
   3654..3773    +  CDS            gpt (fragment): XGPT_ECOLI - Also known as gpp, gxu. Experimental evidence at protein level: Swiss-Prot protein existence level 1. Purine salvage pathway enzyme that catalyzes the transfer of the ribosyl-5-phosphate group from 5-phospho-alpha-D-ribose 1- diphosphate (PRPP) to the N9 position of the 6-oxopurines guanine and xanthine to form the corresponding ribonucleotides GMP (guanosine 5'- monophosphate) and XMP (xanthosine 5'-monophosphate), with the release of PPi. To a lesser extent, also acts on hypoxanthine (PubMed:9100006, PubMed:3886014). Does not ribophosphorylate adenine (PubMed:3886014). From Esch
   3773..4108    +  CDS            gpt (fragment): XGPT_ECOLI - Also known as gpp, gxu. Experimental evidence at protein level: Swiss-Prot protein existence level 1. Purine salvage pathway enzyme that catalyzes the transfer of the ribosyl-5-phosphate group from 5-phospho-alpha-D-ribose 1- diphosphate (PRPP) to the N9 position of the 6-oxopurines guanine and xanthine to form the corresponding ribonucleotides GMP (guanosine 5'- monophosphate) and XMP (xanthosine 5'-monophosphate), with the release of PPi. To a lesser extent, also acts on hypoxanthine (PubMed:9100006, PubMed:3886014). Does not ribophosphorylate adenine (PubMed:3886014). From Esch
   4203..4508    +  CDS            frsA (fragment): FRSA_ECOLI - Also known as yafA. Experimental evidence at protein level: Swiss-Prot protein existence level 1. Catalyzes the hydrolysis of esters (PubMed:15808744). Displays esterase activity toward pNP-butyrate (PubMed:15808744). May stimulate mixed-acid fermentation by acting as a fermentation/respiration switch that down-regulates respiration and up- regulates fermentation rates (PubMed:15169777). From Escherichia coli (strain K12).
   4512..4586    +  CDS            small t antigen (fragment): SV40 (simian virus 40) small t antigen
   4588..4653    +  intron         small t intron: SV40 (simian virus 40) small t antigen intron
   4783..4803    +  CDS            SV40 NLS: nuclear localization signal of SV40 (simian virus 40) large T antigen
   5122..5205    +  CDS            large T antigen (fragment): large T antigen from SV40 (simian virus 40)
   5228..5362    +  polyA_signal   SV40 poly(A) signal: SV40 polyadenylation signal
   5529..5858    +  CDS            nef (fragment): NEF_HV1BR - Experimental evidence at protein level: Swiss-Prot protein existence level 1. Extracellular Nef protein targets CD4(+) T-lymphocytes for apoptosis by interacting with CXCR4 surface receptors (PubMed:14990729). From Human immunodeficiency virus type 1 group M subtype B (isolate BRU/LAI) (HIV-1).
   5906..6163    +  LTR            5' LTR (truncated): truncated 5' long terminal repeat (LTR) from HIV-1
   6210..6335    +  misc_feature   HIV-1 Ψ: packaging signal of human immunodeficiency virus type 1
   6319..6657    +  CDS            HIV-1 gag (fragment): gag protein from human immunodeficiency virus 1; gag
   6832..7065    +  misc_feature   RRE: The Rev response element (RRE) of HIV-1 allows for Rev-dependent mRNA export from the nucleus to the cytoplasm.
   7442..7542    +  CDS            Rev (fragment): human immunodeficiency virus 1 (HIV-1) Rev protein; rev; enhances nuclear export of unspliced and incompletely spliced viral mRNAs
   7579..7696    +  misc_feature   cPPT/CTS: central polypurine tract and central termination sequence of HIV-1
   7733..7756    -  misc_feature   MCS (fragment): pBluescript multiple cloning site
   8447..8658    +  promoter       EF-1α core promoter: core promoter for human elongation factor EF-1α
   8659..9597    +  intron         EF-1α intron A: intron upstream of the start codon of human EF-1α
   9656..10321   +  CDS            sfCherry: sfCherry is a basic (constitutively fluorescent) fluorescent protein published in 2013, derived from Discosoma sp.. It is reported to be a monomer.
  10391..10438   +  CDS            GFP11: 11th β-strand of superfolder GFP associates with GFP(1-10), consisting of the first 10 β-strands, to reconstitute fluorescent GFP (Cabantous et al., 2005; Kamiyama et al., 2016)
  10469..10972   +  CDS            TSPO: TSPO_HUMAN - Also known as BZRP, MBR. Experimental evidence at protein level: Swiss-Prot protein existence level 1. Can bind protoporphyrin IX and may play a role in the transport of porphyrins and heme (By similarity). Promotes the transport of cholesterol across mitochondrial membranes and may play a role in lipid metabolism (PubMed:24814875), but its precise physiological role is controversial. It is apparently not required for steroid hormone biosynthesis. Was initially identified as peripheral- type benzodiazepine receptor; can also bind isoquinoline carboxamides (PubMed:1847678). From Ho
  11015..11037   +  misc_feature   MCS (fragment): pUC18/19 multiple cloning site
  11038..11056   +  misc_feature   MCS (fragment): pBluescript multiple cloning site
  11056..11644   +  misc_feature   WPRE: woodchuck hepatitis virus posttranscriptional regulatory element
  11645..4       +  misc_feature   MCS (fragment) (across the origin): pBluescript multiple cloning site
>Addgene plasmid #220166 | pGM8 | addgene full sequence | sequence record 434273 | Addgene NGS Result
AGGGAATTAATTCGAGCTCGGTACCTTTAAGACCAATGACTTACAAGGCAGCTGTAGATCTTAGCCACTT
TTTAAAAGAAAAGGGGGGACTGGAAGGGCTAATTCACTCCCAACGAAGACAAGATCTGCTTTTTGCTTGT
ACTGGGTCTCTCTGGTTAGACCAGATCTGAGCCTGGGAGCTCTCTGGCTAACTAGGGAACCCACTGCTTA
AGCCTCAATAAAGCTTGCCTTGAGTGCTTCAAGTAGTGTGTGCCCGTCTGTTGTGTGACTCTGGTAACTA
GAGATCCCTCAGACCCTTTTAGTCAGTGTGGAAAATCTCTAGCAGCATCTAGAATTAATTCCGTGTATTC
TATAGTGTCACCTAAATCGTATGTGTATGATACATAAGGTTATGTATTAATTGTAGCCGCGTTCTAACGA
CAATATGTACAAGCCTAATTGTGTAGCATCTGGCTTACTGAAGCAGACCCTATCATCTCTCTCGTAAACT
GCCGTCAGAGTCGGTTTGGTTGGACGAACCTTCTGAGTTTCTGGTAACGCCGTCCCGCACCCGGAAATGG
TCAGCGAACCAATCAGCAGGGTCATCGCTAGCCAGATCCTCTACGCCGGACGCATCGTGGCCGGCATCAC
CGGCGCCACAGGTGCGGTTGCTGGCGCCTATATCGCCGACATCACCGATGGGGAAGATCGGGCTCGCCAC
TTCGGGCTCATGAGCGCTTGTTTCGGCGTGGGTATGGTGGCAGGCCCCGTGGCCGGGGGACTGTTGGGCG
CCATCTCCTTGCATGCACCATTCCTTGCGGCGGCGGTGCTCAACGGCCTCAACCTACTACTGGGCTGCTT
CCTAATGCAGGAGTCGCATAAGGGAGAGCGTCGAATGGTGCACTCTCAGTACAATCTGCTCTGATGCCGC
ATAGTTAAGCCAGCCCCGACACCCGCCAACACCCGCTGACGCGCCCTGACGGGCTTGTCTGCTCCCGGCA
TCCGCTTACAGACAAGCTGTGACCGTCTCCGGGAGCTGCATGTGTCAGAGGTTTTCACCGTCATCACCGA
AACGCGCGAGACGAAAGGGCCTCGTGATACGCCTATTTTTATAGGTTAATGTCATGATAATAATGGTTTC
TTAGACGTCAGGTGGCACTTTTCGGGGAAATGTGCGCGGAACCCCTATTTGTTTATTTTTCTAAATACAT
TCAAATATGTATCCGCTCATGAGACAATAACCCTGATAAATGCTTCAATAATATTGAAAAAGGAAGAGTA
TGAGTATTCAACATTTCCGTGTCGCCCTTATTCCCTTTTTTGCGGCATTTTGCCTTCCTGTTTTTGCTCA
CCCAGAAACGCTGGTGAAAGTAAAAGATGCTGAAGATCAGTTGGGTGCACGAGTGGGTTACATCGAACTG
GATCTCAACAGCGGTAAGATCCTTGAGAGTTTTCGCCCCGAAGAACGTTTTCCAATGATGAGCACTTTTA
AAGTTCTGCTATGTGGCGCGGTATTATCCCGTATTGACGCCGGGCAAGAGCAACTCGGTCGCCGCATACA
CTATTCTCAGAATGACTTGGTTGAGTACTCACCAGTCACAGAAAAGCATCTTACGGATGGCATGACAGTA
AGAGAATTATGCAGTGCTGCCATAACCATGAGTGATAACACTGCGGCCAACTTACTTCTGACAACGATCG
GAGGACCGAAGGAGCTAACCGCTTTTTTGCACAACATGGGGGATCATGTAACTCGCCTTGATCGTTGGGA
ACCGGAGCTGAATGAAGCCATACCAAACGACGAGCGTGACACCACGATGCCTGTAGCAATGGCAACAACG
TTGCGCAAACTATTAACTGGCGAACTACTTACTCTAGCTTCCCGGCAACAATTAATAGACTGGATGGAGG
CGGATAAAGTTGCAGGACCACTTCTGCGCTCGGCCCTTCCGGCTGGCTGGTTTATTGCTGATAAATCTGG
AGCCGGTGAGCGTGGGTCTCGCGGTATCATTGCAGCACTGGGGCCAGATGGTAAGCCCTCCCGTATCGTA
GTTATCTACACGACGGGGAGTCAGGCAACTATGGATGAACGAAATAGACAGATCGCTGAGATAGGTGCCT
CACTGATTAAGCATTGGTAACTGTCAGACCAAGTTTACTCATATATACTTTAGATTGATTTAAAACTTCA
TTTTTAATTTAAAAGGATCTAGGTGAAGATCCTTTTTGATAATCTCATGACCAAAATCCCTTAACGTGAG
TTTTCGTTCCACTGAGCGTCAGACCCCGTAGAAAAGATCAAAGGATCTTCTTGAGATCCTTTTTTTCTGC
GCGTAATCTGCTGCTTGCAAACAAAAAAACCACCGCTACCAGCGGTGGTTTGTTTGCCGGATCAAGAGCT
ACCAACTCTTTTTCCGAAGGTAACTGGCTTCAGCAGAGCGCAGATACCAAATACTGTTCTTCTAGTGTAG
CCGTAGTTAGGCCACCACTTCAAGAACTCTGTAGCACCGCCTACATACCTCGCTCTGCTAATCCTGTTAC
CAGTGGCTGCTGCCAGTGGCGATAAGTCGTGTCTTACCGGGTTGGACTCAAGACGATAGTTACCGGATAA
GGCGCAGCGGTCGGGCTGAACGGGGGGTTCGTGCACACAGCCCAGCTTGGAGCGAACGACCTACACCGAA
CTGAGATACCTACAGCGTGAGCTATGAGAAAGCGCCACGCTTCCCGAAGGGAGAAAGGCGGACAGGTATC
CGGTAAGCGGCAGGGTCGGAACAGGAGAGCGCACGAGGGAGCTTCCAGGGGGAAACGCCTGGTATCTTTA
TAGTCCTGTCGGGTTTCGCCACCTCTGACTTGAGCGTCGATTTTTGTGATGCTCGTCAGGGGGGCGGAGC
CTATGGAAAAACGCCAGCAACGCGGCCTTTTTACGGTTCCTGGCCTTTTGCTGGCCTTTTGCTCACATGT
TCTTTCCTGCGTTATCCCCTGATTCTGTGGATAACCGTATTACCGCCTTTGAGTGAGCTGATACCGCTCG
CCGCAGCCGAACGACCGAGCGCAGCGAGTCAGTGAGCGAGGAAGCGGAAGAGCGCCCAATACGCAAACCG
CCTCTCCCCGCGCGTTGGCCGATTCATTAATGCAGCTGTGGAATGTGTGTCAGTTAGGGTGTGGAAAGTC
CCCAGGCTCCCCAGCAGGCAGAAGTATGCAAAGCATGCATCTCAATTAGTCAGCAACCAGGTGTGGAAAG
TCCCCAGGCTCCCCAGCAGGCAGAAGTATGCAAAGCATGCATCTCAATTAGTCAGCAACCATAGTCCCGC
CCCTAACTCCGCCCATCCCGCCCCTAACTCCGCCCAGTTCCGCCCATTCTCCGCCCCATGGCTGACTAAT
TTTTTTTATTTATGCAGAGGCCGAGGCCGCCTCGGCCTCTGAGCTATTCCAGAAGTAGTGAGGAGGCTTT
TTTGGAGGCCTAGGCTTTTGCAAAAAGCTTGGACACAAGACAGGCTTGCGAGATATGTTTGAGAATACCA
CTTTATCCCGCGTCAGGGAGAGGCAGTGCGTAAAAAGACGCGGACTCATGTGAAATACTGGTTTTTAGTG
CGCCAGATCTCTATAATCTCGCGCAACCTATTTTCCCCTCGAACACTTTTTAAGCCGTAGATAAACAGGC
TGGGACACTTCACATGAGCGAAAAATACATCGTCACCTGGGACATGTTGCAGATCCATGCACGTAAACTC
GCAAGCCGACTGATGCCTTCTGAACAATGGAAAGGCATTATTGCCGTAAGCCGTGGCGGTCTGTACCGGG
TGCGTTACTGGCGCGTGAACTGGGTATTCGTCATGTCGATACCGTTTGTATTTCCAGCTACGATCACGAC
AACCAGCGCGAGCTTAAAGTGCTGAAACGCGCAGAAGGCGATGGCGAAGGCTTCATCGTTATTGATGACC
TGGTGGATACCGGTGGTACTGCGGTTGCGATTCGTGAAATGTATCCAAAAGCGCACTTTGTCACCATCTT
CGCAAAACCGGCTGGTCGTCCGCTGGTTGATGACTATGTTGTTGATATCCCGCAAGATACCTGGATTGAA
CAGCCGTGGGATATGGGCGTCGTATTCGTCCCGCCAATCTCCGGTCGCTAATCTTTTCAACGCCTGGCAC
TGCCGGGCGTTGTTCTTTTTAACTTCAGGCGGGTTACAATAGTTTCCAGTAAGTATTCTGGAGGCTGCAT
CCATGACACAGGCAAACCTGAGCGAAACCCTGTTCAAACCCCGCTTTAAACATCCTGAAACCTCGACGCT
AGTCCGCCGCTTTAATCACGGCGCACAACCGCCTGTGCAGTCGGCCCTTGATGGTAAAACCATCCCTCAC
TGGTATCGCATGATTAACCGTCTGATGTGGATCTGGCGCGGCATTGACCCACGCGAAATCCTCGACGTCC
AGGCACGTATTGTGATGAGCGATGCCGAACGTACCGACGATGATTTATACGATACGGTGATTGGCTACCG
TGGCGGCAACTGGATTTATGAGTGGGCCCCGGATCTTTGTGAAGGAACCTTACTTCTGTGGTGTGACATA
ATTGGACAAACTACCTACAGAGATTTAAAGCTCTAAGGTAAATATAAAATTTTTAAGTGTATAATGTGTT
AAACTACTGATTCTAATTGTTTGTGTATTTTAGATTCCAACCTATGGAACTGATGAATGGGAGCAGTGGT
GGAATGCCTTTAATGAGGAAAACCTGTTTTGCTCAGAAGAAATGCCATCTAGTGATGATGAGGCTACTGC
TGACTCTCAACATTCTACTCCTCCAAAAAAGAAGAGAAAGGTAGAAGACCCCAAGGACTTTCCTTCAGAA
TTGCTAAGTTTTTTGAGTCATGCTGTGTTTAGTAATAGAACTCTTGCTTGCTTTGCTATTTACACCACAA
AGGAAAAAGCTGCACTGCTATACAAGAAAATTATGGAAAAATATTCTGTAACCTTTATAAGTAGGCATAA
CAGTTATAATCATAACATACTGTTTTTTCTTACTCCACACAGGCATAGAGTGTCTGCTATTAATAACTAT
GCTCAAAAATTGTGTACCTTTAGCTTTTTAATTTGTAAAGGGGTTAATAAGGAATATTTGATGTATAGTG
CCTTGACTAGAGATCATAATCAGCCATACCACATTTGTAGAGGTTTTACTTGCTTTAAAAAACCTCCCAC
ACCTCCCCCTGAACCTGAAACATAAAATGAATGCAATTGTTGTTGTTAACTTGTTTATTGCAGCTTATAA
TGGTTACAAATAAAGCAATAGCATCACAAATTTCACAAATAAAGCATTTTTTTCACTGCATTCTAGTTGT
GGTTTGTCCAAACTCATCAATGTATCTTATCATGTCTGGATCAACTGGATAACTCAAGCTAACCAAAATC
ATCCCAAACTTCCCACCCCATACCCTATTACCACTGCCAATTACCTGTGGTTTCATTTACTCTAAACCTG
TGATTCCTCTGAATTATTTTCATTTTAAAGAAATTGTATTTGTTAAATATGTACTACAAACTTAGTAGTT
GGAAGGGCTAATTCACTCCCAAAGAAGACAAGATATCCTTGATCTGTGGATCTACCACACACAAGGCTAC
TTCCCTGATTAGCAGAACTACACACCAGGGCCAGGGGTCAGATATCCACTGACCTTTGGATGGTGCTACA
AGCTAGTACCAGTTGAGCCAGATAAGGTAGAAGAGGCCAATAAAGGAGAGAACACCAGCTTGTTACACCC
TGTGAGCCTGCATGGGATGGATGACCCGGAGAGAGAAGTGTTAGAGTGGAGGTTTGACAGCCGCCTAGCA
TTTCATCACGTGGCCCGAGAGCTGCATCCGGAGTACTTCAAGAACTGCTGATATCGAGCTTGCTACAAGG
GACTTTCCGCTGGGGACTTTCCAGGGAGGCGTGGCCTGGGCGGGACTGGGGAGTGGCGAGCCCTCAGATC
CTGCATATAAGCAGCTGCTTTTTGCCTGTACTGGGTCTCTCTGGTTAGACCAGATCTGAGCCTGGGAGCT
CTCTGGCTAACTAGGGAACCCACTGCTTAAGCCTCAATAAAGCTTGCCTTGAGTGCTTCAAGTAGTGTGT
GCCCGTCTGTTGTGTGACTCTGGTAACTAGAGATCCCTCAGACCCTTTTAGTCAGTGTGGAAAATCTCTA
GCAGTGGCGCCCGAACAGGGACTTGAAAGCGAAAGGGAAACCAGAGGAGCTCTCTCGACGCAGGACTCGG
CTTGCTGAAGCGCGCACGGCAAGAGGCGAGGGGCGGCGACTGGTGAGTACGCCAAAAATTTTGACTAGCG
GAGGCTAGAAGGAGAGAGATGGGTGCGAGAGCGTCAGTATTAAGCGGGGGAGAATTAGATCGCGATGGGA
AAAAATTCGGTTAAGGCCAGGGGGAAAGAAAAAATATAAATTAAAACATATAGTATGGGCAAGCAGGGAG
CTAGAACGATTCGCAGTTAATCCTGGCCTGTTAGAAACATCAGAAGGCTGTAGACAAATACTGGGACAGC
TACAACCATCCCTTCAGACAGGATCAGAAGAACTTAGATCATTATATAATACAGTAGCAACCCTCTATTG
TGTGCATCAAAGGATAGAGATAAAAGACACCAAGGAAGCTTTAGACAAGATAGAGGAAGAGCAAAACAAA
AGTAAGACCACCGCACAGCAAGCGGCCGGCCGCTGATCTTCAGACCTGGAGGAGGAGATATGAGGGACAA
TTGGAGAAGTGAATTATATAAATATAAAGTAGTAAAAATTGAACCATTAGGAGTAGCACCCACCAAGGCA
AAGAGAAGAGTGGTGCAGAGAGAAAAAAGAGCAGTGGGAATAGGAGCTTTGTTCCTTGGGTTCTTGGGAG
CAGCAGGAAGCACTATGGGCGCAGCGTCAATGACGCTGACGGTACAGGCCAGACAATTATTGTCTGGTAT
AGTGCAGCAGCAGAACAATTTGCTGAGGGCTATTGAGGCGCAACAGCATCTGTTGCAACTCACAGTCTGG
GGCATCAAGCAGCTCCAGGCAAGAATCCTGGCTGTGGAAAGATACCTAAAGGATCAACAGCTCCTGGGGA
TTTGGGGTTGCTCTGGAAAACTCATTTGCACCACTGCTGTGCCTTGGAATGCTAGTTGGAGTAATAAATC
TCTGGAACAGATTTGGAATCACACGACCTGGATGGAGTGGGACAGAGAAATTAACAATTACACAAGCTTA
ATACACTCCTTAATTGAAGAATCGCAAAACCAGCAAGAAAAGAATGAACAAGAATTATTGGAATTAGATA
AATGGGCAAGTTTGTGGAATTGGTTTAACATAACAAATTGGCTGTGGTATATAAAATTATTCATAATGAT
AGTAGGAGGCTTGGTAGGTTTAAGAATAGTTTTTGCTGTACTTTCTATAGTGAATAGAGTTAGGCAGGGA
TATTCACCATTATCGTTTCAGACCCACCTCCCAACCCCGAGGGGACCCGACAGGCCCGAAGGAATAGAAG
AAGAAGGTGGAGAGAGAGACAGAGACAGATCCATTCGATTAGTGAACGGATCTCGACGGTATCGCCAAAT
GGCAGTATTCATCCACAATTTTAAAAGAAAAGGGGGGATTGGGGGGTACAGTGCAGGGGAAAGAATAGTA
GACATAATAGCAACAGACATACAAACTAAAGAATTACAAAAACAAATTACAAAAATTCAAAATTTTCGGG
TTTATTACAGGGACAGCAGAGATCCAGTTTGGATCGATAAGCTTGATATCGAATTCGGGAGGTGGTCCCT
GCAGTTACGCCAATGATAACCCCCGCCAGAAAAATCTTAGTAGCCTTCCCTTTTTGTTTTCCGTGCCCCA
ACTCGGCGGATTGACTCGGCCCCTTCCGGAAACACCCGAATCAACTTCTAGTCAAATTATTGTTCACGCC
GCAATGACCCACCCCTGGCCCGCGTCTGTGGAACTGACCCCTGGTGTACAGGAGAGTTCGCTGCTGAAAG
TGGTCCCAAAGGGGTACTAGTTTTTAAGCTCCCAACTCCCCCTCCCCCAGCGTCTGGAGGATTCCACACC
CTCGCACCGCAGGGGCGAGGAAGTGGGCGGAGTCCGGTTTTGGCGCCAGCCGCTGAGGCTGCCAAGCAGA
AAAGCCACCGCTGAGGAGACTCCGGTCACTGTCCTCGCCCCGCCTCCCCCTTCCCTCCCCTTGGGGACCA
CCGGGCGCCACGCCGCGAACGGTAAGTGCCGCGGTCGTCGGCGCCTCCGCCCTCCCCCTAGGGCCCCAAT
TCCCAGCGGGCGCGGCGCGCGGCCCCTCCCCCCGCCGGGCGCGCGCCCGCTGCCCCGCCCTTCGTGGCCG
CCCGGCGTGGGCGGTGCCACCCCTCCCCCCGGCGGCCCCGCGCGCAGCTCCCGGCTCCCTCCCCCTTCGG
ATGTGGCTTGAGCTGTAGGCGCGGAGGGGCTCCGGTGCCCGTCAGTGGGCAGAGCGCACATCGCCCACAG
TCCCCGAGAAGTTGGGGGGAGGGGTCGGCAATTGAACCGGTGCCTAGAGAAGGTGGCGCGGGGTAAACTG
GGAAAGTGATGTCGTGTACTGGCTCCGCCTTTTTCCCGAGGGTGGGGGAGAACCGTATATAAGTGCAGTA
GTCGCCGTGAACGTTCTTTTTCGCAACGGGTTTGCCGCCAGAACACAGGTAAGTGCCGTGTGTGGTTCCC
GCGGGCCTGGCCTCTTTACGGGTTATGGCCCTTGCGTGCCTTGAATTACTTCCACCTGGCTGCAGTACGT
GATTCTTGATCCCGAGCTTCGGGTTGGAAGTGGGTGGGAGAGTTCGAGGCCTTGCGCTTAAGGAGCCCCT
TCGCCTCGTGCTTGAGTTGAGGCCTGGCCTGGGCGCTGGGGCCGCCGCGTGCGAATCTGGTGGCACCTTC
GCGCCTGTCTCGCTGCTTTCGATAAGTCTCTAGCCATTTAAAATTTTTGATGACCTGCTGCGACGCTTTT
TTTCTGGCAAGATAGTCTTGTAAATGCGGGCCAAGATCTGCACACTGGTATTTCGGTTTTTGGGGCCGCG
GGCGGCGACGGGGCCCGTGCGTCCCAGCGCACATGTTCGGCGAGGCGGGGCCTGCGAGCGCGGCCACCGA
GAATCGGACGGGGGTAGTCTCAAGCTGGCCGGCCTGCTCTGGTGCCTGGCCTCGCGCCGCCGTGTATCGC
CCCGCCCTGGGCGGCAAGGCTGGCCCGGTCGGCACCAGTTGCGTGAGCGGAAAGATGGCCGCTTCCCGGC
CCTGCTGCAGGGAGCTCAAAATGGAGGACGCGGCGCTCGGGAGAGCGGGCGGGTGAGTCACCCACACAAA
GGAAAAGGGCCTTTCCGTCCTCAGCCGTCGCTTCATGTGACTCCACGGAGTACCGGGCGCCGTCCAGGCA
CCTCGATTAGTTCTCGAGCTTTTGGAGTACGTCGTCTTTAGGTTGGGGGGAGGGGTTTTATGCGATGGAG
TTTCCCCACACTGAGTGGGTGGAGACTGAAGTTAGGCCAGCTTGGCACTTGATGTAATTCTCCTTGGAAT
TTGCCCTTTTTGAGTTTGGATCTTGGTTCATTCTCAAGCCTCAGACAGTGGTTCAAAGTTTTTTTCTTCC
ATTTCAGGTGTCGTGGAATTCTCACGCGTGACTCTAGCGTTTAAACTTAAGCTTACGGTACCATGAACAT
GGCGATTATCAAGGAATTCATGAGGTTCAAAGTTCACATGGAGGGATCTGTAAACGGCCACGAGTTCGAA
ATCGAGGGAGAGGGGGAGGGTCGACCATATGAAGGAACACAGACCGCTAAATTGAAGGTTACTAAAGGTG
GACCACTTCCTTTCGCATGGGACATTCTTAGCCCCCAGTTTATGTATGGTTCCAAGGCGTATGTCAAACA
TCCCGCAGACATTCCTGATTACCTTAAACTGAGTTTTCCAGAGGGGTTCAAATGGGAGCGCGTCATGAAC
TTTGAAGATGGGGGCGTTGTTACAGTGACTCAGGACTCTTCTTTGCAAGATGGAGAGTTTATATATAAGG
TGAAACTTCGCGGAACCAACTTCCCAAGCGATGGCCCAGTCATGCAGAAGAAAACTATGGGTTGGGAAGC
CAGTAGCGAGCGGATGTACCCAGAGGACGGCGCACTTAAGGGTGAGATTAAGCAGCGGCTGAAACTCAAA
GACGGAGGCCATTATGACGCGGAAGTTAAAACGACGTACAAAGCTAAAAAGCCTGTCCAATTGCCAGGCG
CGTACAATGTCAATATTAAATTGGACATTACCAGTCACAACGAAGATTACACAATAGTGGAGCAATACGA
ACGCGCAGAGGGACGCCATTCAACAGGGGGAAGCGGAGCTACTAACTTCAGCCTGCTGAAGCAGGCTGGA
GACGTGGAGGAGAACCCTGGACCTGGATCCCGTGACCACATGGTCCTTCATGAGTATGTAAATGCTGCTG
GGATTACAGGCGGATCCGGTTCCGGAGGTTCGAGCTCAGCTCCACCATGGGTGCCAGCTATGGGATTCAC
ACTGGCTCCAAGTCTGGGATGTTTCGTGGGATCTCGCTTTGTCCATGGTGAAGGTCTCCGCTGGTATGCT
GGACTGCAGAAGCCATCTTGGCACCCACCACACTGGGTGCTGGGACCTGTCTGGGGAACACTCTACTCAG
CTATGGGATACGGATCTTACCTGGTCTGGAAAGAACTGGGAGGATTCACAGAAAAGGCTGTGGTTCCACT
GGGACTCTACACTGGACAGCTGGCTCTGAACTGGGCATGGCCACCAATCTTCTTTGGTGCTCGACAAATG
GGATGGGCTTTGGTGGATCTCCTGCTGGTCAGTGGAGCTGCTGCAGCTACTACAGTGGCTTGGTACCAGG
TGAGCCCACTGGCTGCTCGCCTGCTCTACCCATACCTGGCTTGGCTGGCTTTCACAACAACACTCAACTA
CTGCGTATGGCGGGACAACCATGGATGGCGTGGAGGACGGCGGCTGCCAGAATAACTCGAGTCTAGAGGG
TCCGTTTAAACCCGCTGATCAGCCTCGACCTGCAGGCATGCAAGCTTGATATCAAGCTTATCGATAATCA
ACCTCTGGATTACAAAATTTGTGAAAGATTGACTGGTATTCTTAACTATGTTGCTCCTTTTACGCTATGT
GGATACGCTGCTTTAATGCCTTTGTATCATGCTATTGCTTCCCGTATGGCTTTCATTTTCTCCTCCTTGT
ATAAATCCTGGTTGCTGTCTCTTTATGAGGAGTTGTGGCCCGTTGTCAGGCAACGTGGCGTGGTGTGCAC
TGTGTTTGCTGACGCAACCCCCACTGGTTGGGGCATTGCCACCACCTGTCAGCTCCTTTCCGGGACTTTC
GCTTTCCCCCTCCCTATTGCCACGGCGGAACTCATCGCCGCCTGCCTTGCCCGCTGCTGGACAGGGGCTC
GGCTGTTGGGCACTGACAATTCCGTGGTGTTGTCGGGGAAATCATCGTCCTTTCCTTGGCTGCTCGCCTG
TGTTGCCACCTGGATTCTGCGCGGGACGTCCTTCTGCTACGTCCCTTCGGCCCTCAATCCAGCGGACCTT
CCTTCCCGCGGCCTGCTGCCGGCTCTGCGGCCTCTTCCGCGTCTTCGCCTTCGCCCTCAGACGAGTCGGA
TCTCCCTTTGGGCCGCCTCCCCGCATCGATACCGTCGACCTCG
